>Addgene plasmid #169523 | pVH232-Tier1-PmPGK1-mRuby2 | addgene full sequence | sequence record 364522 | Addgene NGS Result
GGGCGCTCTTCCGCTTCCTCGCTCACTGACTCGCTGCGCTCGGTCGTTCGGCTGCGGCGAGCGGTATCAG
CTCACTCAAAGGCGGTAATACGGTTATCCACAGAATCAGGGGATAACGCAGGAAAGAACATGTGAGCAAA
AGGCCAGCAAAAGGCCAGGAACCGTAAAAAGGCCGCGTTGCTGGCGTTTTTCCATAGGCTCCGCCCCCCT
GACGAGCATCACAAAAATCGACGCTCAAGTCAGAGGTGGCGAAACCCGACAGGACTATAAAGATACCAGG
CGTTTCCCCCTGGAAGCTCCCTCGTGCGCTCTCCTGTTCCGACCCTGCCGCTTACCGGATACCTGTCCGC
CTTTCTCCCTTCGGGAAGCGTGGCGCTTTCTCATAGCTCACGCTGTAGGTATCTCAGTTCGGTGTAGGTC
GTTCGCTCCAAGCTGGGCTGTGTGCACGAACCCCCCGTTCAGCCCGACCGCTGCGCCTTATCCGGTAACT
ATCGTCTTGAGTCCAACCCGGTAAGACACGACTTATCGCCACTGGCAGCAGCCACTGGTAACAGGATTAG
CAGAGCGAGGTATGTAGGCGGTGCTACAGAGTTCTTGAAGTGGTGGCCTAACTACGGCTACACTAGAAGA
ACAGTATTTGGTATCTGCGCTCTGCTGAAGCCAGTTACCTTCGGAAAAAGAGTTGGTAGCTCTTGATCCG
GCAAACAAACCACCGCTGGTAGCGGTGGTTTTTTTGTTTGCAAGCAGCAGATTACGCGCAGAAAAAAAGG
ATCTCAAGAAGATCCTTTGATCTTTTCTACGGGGTCTGACGCTCAGTGGAACGAAAACTCACGTTAAGGG
ATTTTGGTCATGAGATTATCAAAAAGGATCTTCACCTAGATCCTTTTAAATTAAAAATGAAGTTTTAAAT
CAATCTAAAGTATATATGAGTAAACTTGGTCTGACAGTTACCAATGCTTAATCAGTGAGGCACCTATCTC
AGCGATCTGTCTATTTCGTTCATCCATAGTTGCCTGACTCCCCGTCGTGTAGATAACTACGATACGGGAG
GGCTTACCATCTGGCCCCAGTGCTGCAATGATACCGCGAGACCCACGCTCACCGGCTCCAGATTTATCAG
CAATAAACCAGCCAGCCGGAAGGGCCGAGCGCAGAAGTGGTCCTGCAACTTTATCCGCCTCCATCCAGTC
TATTAATTGTTGCCGGGAAGCTAGAGTAAGTAGTTCGCCAGTTAATAGTTTGCGCAACGTTGTTGCCATT
GCTACAGGCATCGTGGTGTCACGCTCGTCGTTTGGTATGGCTTCATTCAGCTCCGGTTCCCAACGATCAA
GGCGAGTTACATGATCCCCCATGTTGTGCAAAAAAGCGGTTAGCTCCTTCGGTCCTCCGATCGTTGTCAG
AAGTAAGTTGGCCGCAGTGTTATCACTCATGGTTATGGCAGCACTGCATAATTCTCTTACTGTCATGCCA
TCCGTAAGATGCTTTTCTGTGACTGGTGAGTACTCAACCAAGTCATTCTGAGAATAGTGTATGCGGCGAC
CGAGTTGCTCTTGCCCGGCGTCAATACGGGATAATACCGCGCCACATAGCAGAACTTTAAAAGTGCTCAT
CATTGGAAAACGTTCTTCGGGGCGAAAACTCTCAAGGATCTTACCGCTGTTGAGATCCAGTTCGATGTAA
CCCACTCGTGCACCCAACTGATCTTCAGCATCTTTTACTTTCACCAGCGTTTCTGGGTGAGCAAAAACAG
GAAGGCAAAATGCCGCAAAAAAGGGAATAAGGGCGACACGGAAATGTTGAATACTCATACTCTTCCTTTT
TCAATATTATTGAAGCATTTATCAGGGTTATTGTCTCATGAGCGGATACATATTTGAATGTATTTAGAAA
AATAAACAAATAGGGGTTCCGCGCACATTTCCCCGAAAAGTGCCACCTGACGTCGACGGATCGGGAGATC
TCCACGCGTGGTACCCTCGAGCTACCGGGTAGGGGAGGCGCTTTTCCCAAGGCAGTCTGGAGCATGCGCT
TTAGCAGCCCCGCTGGGCACTTGGCGCTACACAAGTGGCCTCTGGCCTCGCACACATTCCACATCCACCG
GTAGGCGCCAACCGGCTCCGTTCTTTGGTGGCCCCTTCGCGCCACCTTCTACTCCTCCCCTAGTCAGGAA
GTTCCCCCCCGCCCCGCAGCTCGCGTCGTGCAGGACGTGACAAATGGAAGTAGCACGTCTCAGTAGTCTC
GTGCAGATGGACAGCACCGCTGAGCAATGGAAGCGGGTAGGCCTTTGGGGCAGCGGCCAATAGCAGCTTT
GCTCCTTCGCTTTCTGGGCTCAGAGGCTGGGAAGGGGTGGGTCCGGGGGCGGGCTCAGGGGCGGGCTCAG
GGGCGGGGCGGGCGCCCGAAGGTCCTCCGGAGGCCCGGCATTCTGCACGCTTCAAAAGCGCACGTCTGCC
GCGCTGTTCTCCTCTTCCTCATCTCCGGGCCTTTCGACCTCCAGCCCGAGCTCGGTATAGGTTCGAAGCG
GAATTCACCATGACTAGTGGTGGTTCTGGTGTGTCTAAGGGCGAAGAGCTGATCAAGGAAAATATGCGTA
TGAAGGTGGTCATGGAAGGTTCGGTCAACGGCCACCAATTCAAATGCACAGGTGAAGGAGAAGGCAATCC
GTACATGGGAACTCAAACCATGAGGATCAAAGTCATCGAGGGAGGACCCCTGCCATTTGCCTTTGACATT
CTTGCCACGTCGTTCATGTATGGCAGCCGTACTTTTATCAAGTACCCGAAAGGCATTCCTGATTTCTTTA
AACAGTCCTTTCCTGAGGGTTTTACTTGGGAAAGAGTTACGAGATACGAAGATGGTGGAGTCGTCACCGT
CATGCAGGACACCAGCCTTGAGGATGGCTGTCTCGTTTACCACGTCCAAGTCAGAGGGGTAAACTTTCCC
TCCAATGGTCCCGTGATGCAGAAGAAGACCAAGGGTTGGGAGCCTAATACAGAGATGATGTATCCAGCAG
ATGGTGGTCTGAGGGGATACACTCATATGGCACTGAAAGTTGATGGTGGTGGCCATCTGTCTTGCTCTTT
CGTAACAACTTACAGGTCAAAAAAGACCGTCGGGAACATCAAGATGCCCGGTATCCATGCCGTTGATCAC
CGCCTGGAAAGGTTAGAGGAAAGTGACAATGAAATGTTCGTAGTACAACGCGAACACGCAGTTGCCAAGT
TCGCCGGGCTTGGTGGTGGGATGGACGAGCTGTACAAGGCTAGCGGATCCACCGGTGTCTAGAAAGCTTT
GAGGCCGGCCTGCAGGGATCAGCCTCGACTGTGCCTTCTAGTTGCCAGCCATCTGTTGTTTGCCCCTCCC
CCGTGCCTTCCTTGACCCTGGAAGGTGCCACTCCCACTGTCCTTTCCTAATAAAATGAGGAAATTGCATC
GCATTGTCTGAGTAGGTGTCATTCTATTCTGGGGGGTGGGGTGGGGCAGGACAGCAAGGGGGAGGATTGG
GAAGACAATAGCAGGCATGCTGGGGATGCGGTGGGCTCTATGGCTTCTGAGGCGGAAAGAACCAGCTGGG
GCTCTAGGGGGTATCCCC
[124 nt withheld, positions 3589-3712]
C
[91 nt withheld, positions 3714-3804]
A
[49 nt withheld, positions 3806-3854]
CCTTTGACGTTGGAGTCCACGTTCTTT
[37 nt withheld, positions 3882-3918]
ACCCTATCTCGGTCTATTCTTTTGATTTATAAGGGATTTTGCCGATTTCGGCCTATTGGTTAAAAAATGA
GCTGATTTAACAAAAATTTAACGCGAATTAATTCTGTGGAATGTGTGTCAGTTAGGGTGTGGAAAGTCCC
CAGGCTCCCCAGCAGGCAGAAGTATGCAAAGCATGCATCTCAATTAGTCAGCAACCAGGTGTGGAAAGTC
CCCAGGCTCCCCAGCAGGCAGAAGTATGCAAAGCATGCATCTCAATTAGTCAGCAACCATAGTCCCGCCC
CTAACTCCGCCCATCCCGCCCCTAACTCCGCCCAGTTCCGCCCATTCTCCGCCCCATGGCTGACTAATTT
TTTTTATTTATGCAGAGGCCGAGGCCGCCTCTGCCTCTGAGCTATTCCAGAAGTAGTGAGGAGGCTTTTT
TGGAGGCCTAGGCTTTTGCAAAAAGCTCCCGGGAGCTTGTATATCCATTTTCGGATCTGATCAAGAGACA
GGATGAGGATCGTTTCGCATGATTGAACAAGATGGATTGCACGCAGGTTCTCCGGCCGCTTGGGTGGAGA
GGCTATTCGGCTATGACTGGGCACAACAGACAATCGGCTGCTCTGATGCCGCCGTGTTCCGGCTGTCAGC
GCAGGGGCGCCCGGTTCTTTTTGTCAAGACCGACCTGTCCGGTGCCCTGAATGAACTGCAGGACGAGGCA
GCGCGGCTATCGTGGCTGGCCACGACGGGCGTTCCTTGCGCAGCTGTGCTCGACGTTGTCACTGAAGCGG
GAAGGGACTGGCTGCTATTGGGCGAAGTGCCGGGGCAGGATCTCCTGTCATCTCACCTTGCTCCTGCCGA
GAAAGTATCCATCATGGCTGATGCAATGCGGCGGCTGCATACGCTTGATCCGGCTACCTGCCCATTCGAC
CACCAAGCGAAACATCGCATCGAGCGAGCACGTACTCGGATGGAAGCCGGTCTTGTCGATCAGGATGATC
TGGACGAAGAGCATCAGGGGCTCGCGCCAGCCGAACTGTTCGCCAGGCTCAAGGCGCGCATGCCCGACGG
CGAGGATCTCGTCGTGACCCATGGCGATGCCTGCTTGCCGAATATCATGGTGGAAAATGGCCGCTTTTCT
GGATTCATCGACTGTGGCCGGCTGGGTGTGGCGGACCGCTATCAGGACATAGCGTTGGCTACCCGTGATA
TTGCTGAAGAGCTTGGCGGCGAATGGGCTGACCGCTTCCTCGTGCTTTACGGTATCGCCGCTCCCGATTC
GCAGCGCATCGCCTTCTATCGCCTTCTTGACGAGTTCTTCTGAGCGGGACTCTGGGGTTCGAAATGACCG
ACCAAGCGACGCCCAACCTGCCATCACGAGATTTCGATTCCACCGCCGCCTTCTATGAAAGGTTGGGCTT
CGGAATCGTTTTCCGGGACGCCGGCTGGATGATCCTCCAGCGCGGGGATCTCATGCTGGAGTTCTTCGCC
CACCCCAACTTGTTTATTGCAGCTTATAATGGTTACAAATAAAGCAATAGCATCACAAATTTCACAAATA
AAGCATTTTTTTCACTGCATTCTAGTTGTGGTTTGTCCAAACTCATCAATGTATCTTATCATGTCTGTAT
ACCGTCGACCTCTAGCTAGAGCTTGGCGTAATCATGGTCATAGCTGTTTCCTGTGTGAAATTGTTATCCG
CTCACAATTCCACACAACATACGAGCCGGAAGCATAAAGTGTAAAGCCTGGGGTGCCTAATGAGTGAGCT
AACTCACATTAATTGCGTTGCGCTCACTGCCCGCTTTCCAGTCGGGAAACCTGTCGTGCCAGCTGCATTA
ATGAATCGGCCAACGCGCGGGGAGAGGCGGTTTGCGTATT
Features (pLannotate 1.2.2; 16 found; start..end, strand, type, name):
    189..777     -  rep_origin     ori: high-copy-number ColE1/pMB1/pBR322/pUC origin of replication
    948..1808    -  CDS            AmpR: β-lactamase; bla; confers resistance to ampicillin, carbenicillin, and related antibiotics
   1809..1913    -  promoter       AmpR promoter: bla
   1987..2486    +  promoter       PGK promoter: mouse phosphoglycerate kinase 1 promoter
   2551..3258    +  CDS            mRuby2: mRuby2 is a basic (constitutively fluorescent) red fluorescent protein published in 2012, derived from Entacmaea quadricolor. It has moderate acid sensitivity.
   3319..3543    +  polyA_signal   bGH poly(A) signal: bovine growth hormone polyadenylation signal
   3547..3568    +  promoter       SV40 promoter (fragment): SV40 enhancer and early promoter
   3589..4017    +  rep_origin     f1 ori (sequence partly withheld): f1 bacteriophage origin of replication; arrow indicates direction of (+) strand synthesis
   4031..4360    +  promoter       SV40 promoter: SV40 enhancer and early promoter
   4427..5218    +  CDS            neo: KKA2_KLEPN - Also known as kan, nptII. Experimental evidence at protein level: Swiss-Prot protein existence level 1. Resistance to kanamycin, neomycin, paromomycin, ribostamycin, butirosin and gentamicin B. From Klebsiella pneumoniae.
   5242..5400    +  CDS            ble (fragment): BLE_KLEPN - Experimental evidence at protein level: Swiss-Prot protein existence level 1. Binding protein with a strong affinity to the bleomycin family of antibiotics. Binds to CL990; an antimitotic-antibiotic compound. From Klebsiella pneumoniae.
   5395..5516    +  polyA_signal   SV40 poly(A) signal: SV40 polyadenylation signal
   5589..5605    -  protein_bind   lac operator: The lac repressor binds to the lac operator to inhibit transcription in E. coli. This inhibition can be relieved by adding lactose or isopropyl-β-D-thiogalactopyranoside (IPTG). lac repressor encoded by lacI
   5613..5643    -  promoter       lac promoter: promoter for the E. coli lac operon
   5658..5679    -  protein_bind   CAP binding site: CAP binding activates transcription in the presence of cAMP. E. coli catabolite activator protein
   5692..6       -  CDS            lacI (fragment) (across the origin): lac repressor; lacI; The lac repressor binds to the lac operator to inhibit transcription in E. coli. This inhibition can be relieved by adding lactose or isopropyl-β-D-thiogalactopyranoside (IPTG).
