[The description below was written by a language model from this plasmid's Addgene catalogue record and pLannotate feature annotations shown in this document.]
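Description:
pVH232-Tier1-PmPGK1-mRuby2 is a mammalian expression plasmid of about 5.8 kb built on pMM1, a pcDNA3.1-derived backbone, and belongs to the "Tier-1" level of the VAMSyB modular plasmid architecture for mammalian synthetic biology. It is maintained in E. coli at high copy through a ColE1/pUC-type origin and selected with ampicillin via the β-lactamase gene and its native promoter. An f1 phage origin is also present, as are short lac promoter/operator, CAP-site and lacI fragments that appear to be backbone remnants with no stated role.

The payload is a single transcription unit in which the mouse phosphoglycerate kinase 1 (PGK) promoter, a constitutive housekeeping promoter of moderate strength, drives the monomeric red fluorescent protein mRuby2, an engineered derivative of an Entacmaea quadricolor protein. Transcripts are terminated by the bovine growth hormone polyadenylation signal. Downstream, a separate SV40 enhancer/early promoter cassette expresses the neomycin phosphotransferase gene with an SV40 poly(A) signal, allowing G418 selection of stably transfected mammalian cells. A short bleomycin-resistance fragment annotated after neo is probably carry-over from the resistance gene's source rather than a functional marker.

The record supports its use as a constitutive red fluorescent reporter, for example as a transfection or expression control. As a Tier-1 vector it presumably also serves as a single-expression-unit building block within the modular system, although the record does not describe the assembly scheme. The cloning sites used to insert the cassette are also not recorded.
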