Addgene plasmid #169523: pVH232-Tier1-PmPGK1-mRuby2
Purpose: Tier-1 vector encoding PmPGK1-driven mRuby2 expression (PmPGK1-mRuby2-pA).
Depositing lab: Martin Fussenegger. Publication: A versatile plasmid architecture for mammalian synthetic biology (VAMSyB). Haellman V, Strittmatter T, Bertschi A, Stucheli P, Fussenegger M. Metab Eng. 2021 Jul;66:41-50. doi: 10.1016/j.ymben.2021.04.003. Epub 2021 Apr 18. PubMed 33857582.
Backbone
  Vector backbone: pMM1 (pcDNA3.1-based)
  Backbone size w/o insert (bp): 4435
  Vector type: Mammalian Expression
  Selectable markers: Neomycin (select with G418)
Growth in bacteria
  Bacterial resistance: Ampicillin, 100 μg/mL
  Growth temperature: 37°C
  Growth strain: DH5alpha
  Copy number: High Copy
Gene/Insert
  Gene/Insert name: PPGK-driven monomeric red fluorescent protein mRuby2 (alt name: PPGK-mRuby2)
  Species: Synthetic
  Promoter: PPGK
  Cloning method: Restriction Enzyme; 5′ cloning site Unknown (unknown if destroyed)
  Sequencing primers: 5′ AmpStart; 3′ BGH-rev
Terms and licenses: Academic/Nonprofit Terms; Industry Terms: Not Available to Industry
How to cite: pVH232-Tier1-PmPGK1-mRuby2 was a gift from Martin Fussenegger (Addgene plasmid # 169523 ; http://n2t.net/addgene:169523 ; RRID:Addgene_169523)
